Addgene plasmid #56052: tdKatushka2-VSVG-16
Purpose: Localization: Golgi/ER Transport, Excitation: 586, Emission: 632
Depositing lab: Michael Davidson. Depositing organization: Florida State University, Tallahassee. Publication: Far-red fluorescent tags for protein imaging in living tissues. Shcherbo D, Murphy CS, Ermakova GV, Solovieva EA, Chepurnykh TV, Shcheglov AS, Verkhusha VV, Pletnev VZ, Hazelwood KL, Roche PM, Lukyanov S, Zaraisky AG, Davidson MW, Chudakov DM. Biochem J. 2009 Mar 15;418(3):567-74. doi: 10.1042/BJ20081949. PubMed 19143658.
Backbone
  Vector backbone: tdKatushka2
  Backbone size w/o insert (bp): 4750
  Vector type: Mammalian Expression
  Selectable markers: Neomycin (select with G418)
Growth in bacteria
  Bacterial resistance: Kanamycin, 50 μg/mL
  Growth temperature: 37°C
  Growth strain: DH5alpha
  Copy number: High Copy
Gene/Insert
  Gene/Insert name: VSVG (alt name: M11048.1)
  Promoter: CMV
  Tag / fusion protein: tdKatushka2
  Cloning method: Unknown
  Sequencing primers: 5′ CMV-F; 3′ SV40pA-R
Terms and licenses: Academic/Nonprofit Terms; Industry Terms
Depositor comments: . Excitation = 586; Emission = 632
How to cite: tdKatushka2-VSVG-16 was a gift from Michael Davidson (Addgene plasmid # 56052 ; http://n2t.net/addgene:56052 ; RRID:Addgene_56052)
