[The description below was written by a language model from this plasmid's Addgene catalogue record.]
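Description:
tdKatushka2-VSVG-16 is a mammalian expression plasmid that produces a fusion between the vesicular stomatitis virus glycoprotein (VSVG) and the far-red fluorescent protein tdKatushka2. It is built on a tdKatushka2 vector backbone of about 4.75 kb without the insert. The plasmid is maintained at high copy number in standard E. coli cloning strains under kanamycin selection, and it carries a neomycin resistance marker so that transfected mammalian cells can be selected with G418. The origin of replication is not named in the record, and no feature table is provided, so the exact arrangement of backbone elements cannot be confirmed. The use of an SV40 polyA reverse sequencing primer suggests that an SV40 polyadenylation signal lies downstream of the coding region.

Expression of the fusion is driven by the CMV promoter, a strong constitutive promoter in most mammalian cell lines. tdKatushka2 is a tandem dimer form of Katushka2, in which two copies are joined in one polypeptide so that the tag behaves as a pseudo-monomer suited to fusion proteins. The record lists excitation at 586 nm and emission at 632 nm. The record does not state which end of VSVG carries the tag. The "16" in the name may refer to linker length, but this is also not stated.

VSVG is a transmembrane glycoprotein that passes through the secretory pathway, and the stated purpose of the construct is to label Golgi/ER transport. It is therefore used as a far-red localization marker for live-cell imaging of secretory cargo trafficking, and its emission allows it to be combined with green or yellow fluorescent markers.
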