>Addgene plasmid #56052 | tdKatushka2-VSVG-16 | depositor partial sequence | sequence record 86960 | insert sequence
GACGTCAGATCCGCTAGCGCTACCGGACTCAGATCTCGCCGCCACCATGAAGTGCCTTTTGTACTTAGCT
TTTTTATTCATCGGGGTGAATTGCAAGTTCACCATAGTTTTTCCACACAACCAAAAAGGAAACTGGAAAA
ATGTTCCTTCCAATTACCATTATTGCCCGTCAAGCTCAGATTTAAATTGGCATAATGACTTAATAGGCAC
AGCCTTACAAGTCAAAATGCCCAAGAGTCACAAGGCTATTCAAGCAGACGGTTGGATGTGTCATGCTTCC
AAATGGGTCACTACTTGTGATTTCCGCTGGTACGGACCGAAGTATATAACACATTCCATCCGATCCTTCA
CTCCATCTGTAGAACAATGCAAGGAAAGCATTGAACAAACGAAACAAGGAACTTGGCTGAATCCAGGCTT
CCCTCCTCAAAGTTGTGGATATGCAACTGTGACGGATGCTGAAGCAGCGATTGTCCAGGTGACTCCTCAC
CATGTGCTTGTTGATGAATACACAGGAGAATGGGTTGATTCACAGTTCATCAACGGAAAATGCAGCAATG
ACATATGCCCCACTGTCCATAACTCCACAACCTGGCATTCCGACTATAAGGTCAAAGGGCTATGTGATTC
TAACCTCATTTCCATGGACATCACCTCCTTCTCAGAGGACGGAGAGCTATCATCCCTAGGAAAGGAGGGC
ACAGGGTTCAGAAGTAACTACTTTGCTTATGAAACCGGAGACAAGGCCTGCAAAATGCAGTACTGCAAGC
ATTGGGGAGTCAGACTCCCATCAGGTGTCTGGTTCGAGATGGCTGATAAGGATCTCTTTGCTGCAGCCAG
ATTCCCTGAATGCCCAGAAGGGTCAAGTATCTCTGCTCCATCTCAGACCTCAG
