>Addgene plasmid #56052 | tdKatushka2-VSVG-16 | depositor partial sequence | sequence record 86961 | insert sequence 2
GGTTGGTTCAGTAGTTGGAAGAGCTCTATTGCCTCTTTTTTCTTTATCATAGGGTTAATCATTGGACTAT
TCTTGGTTCTCCGAGTTGGTATTTATCTTTGCATTAAATTAAAGCACACCAAGAAAAGACAGATTTATAC
AGACATAGAGATGAACCGACTTGGAAACAGAATTCTGCAGTCGACGGTACCGCGGGCCCGGGATCCACCG
GTCGCCACCATGGTGGGTGAGGATAGCGTGCTGATCACCGAGAACATGCACATGAAACTGTACATGGAGG
GCACCGTGAACGACCACCACTTCAAGTGCACATCCGAGGGCGAAGGCAAGCCCTACGAGGGCACCCAGAC
CATGAAGATCAAGGTGGTCGAGGGCGGCCCTCTCCCCTTCGCCTTCGACATCCTGGCTACCAGCTTCATG
TACGGCAGCAAAACCTTTATCAACCACACCCAGGGCATCCCCGACTTCTTTAAGCAGTCCTTCCCTGAGG
GCTTCACATGGGAGAGGATCACCACATACGAAGACGGGGGCGTGCTGACCGCTACCCAGGACACCAGCCT
CCAGAACGGCTGCCTCATCTACAACGTCAAGATCAACGGGGTGAACTTCCCATCCAACGGCCCTGTGATG
CAGAAGAAAACACTCGGCTGGGAGGCCAGCACCGAGATGCTGTACCCCGCTGACAGCGGCCTGAGAGGCC
ATGCCCAGATGGCCCTGAAGCTCGTGGGCGGGGGCTACCTGCACTGCTCCCTCAAGACCACATACAGATC
CAAGAAACCCGCTAAGAACCTCAAGATGCCCGGCTTCTACTTCGTGGACAGGAGACTGGAAAGAATCAAG
GAGGCCGACAAAGAGACCTACGTCGAGCAGCACGAGATGGCTGTGGCCAGGTACTGCGACCTGCCTAGCA
AACTGGGGCACAGCGGGCATGGCACCGGCAGCACCGGCAGCGGCAGCTCCGGTACCGCCTCCTCCGAGGA
CAACAACATGGCCATGGTGGGTGAGGATAGCGTGCTGATCACCGAGAACATGCACATGAAACTGTACATG
GAGGGCACCGTGAACGACCACCACTTCAAGTGCACATCCGAGGGCGAAGGCAAGCCCTACGAGGGCACCC
AGACCATGAAGATCAAGGTGGTCGAGGGCGGCCCTCTCCCCTTCGCCTTCGACATCCTGGCTACCAGCTT
CATGTACGGCAGCAAAACCTTTATCAACCACACCCAGGGCATCCCCGACTTCTTTAAGCAGTCCTTCCCT
GAGGGCTTCACATGGGAGAGGATCACCACATACGAAGACGGGGGCGTGCTGACCGCTACCCAGGACACCA
GCCTCCAGAACGGCTGCCTCATCTACAACGTCAAGATCAACGGGGTGAACTTCCCATCCAACGGCCCTGT
GATGCAGAAGAAAACACTCGGCTGGGAGGCCAGCACCGAGATGCTGTACCCCGCTGACAGCGGCCTGAGA
GGCCATGCCCAGATGGCCCTGAAGCTCGTGGGCGGGGGCTACCTGCACTGCTCCCTCAAGACCACATACA
GATCCAAGAAACCCGCTAAGAACCTCAAGATGCCCGGCTTCTACTTCGTGGACAGGAGACTGGAAAGAAT
CAAGGAGGCCGACAAAGAGACCTACGTCGAGCAGCACGAGATGGCTGTGGCCAGGTACTGCGACCTGCCT
AGCAAACTGGGGCACAGCTCCGGACTCAGATCTTGAGCGGCCGCGACTCTAGATCATAATCAGCCATACC
ACATT
