>Addgene plasmid #56052 | tdKatushka2-VSVG-16 | addgene partial sequence | sequence record 132325 | SV40pA-R 5'-GAAATTTGTGATGCTATTGC-3'
TTAACAACAACAATTGCATTCATTTTATGTTTCAGGTTCAGGGGGAGGTGTGGGAGGTTTTTTAAAGCAA
GTAAAACCTCTACAAATGTGGTATGGCTGATTATGATCTAGAGTCGCGGCCGCTCAAGATCTGAGTCCGG
AGCTGTGCCCCAGTTTGCTAGGCAGGTCGCAGTACCTGGCCACAGCCATCTCGTGCTGCTCGACGTAGGT
CTCTTTGTCGGCCTCCTTGATTCTTTCCAGTCTCCTGTCCACGAAGTAGAAGCCGGGCATCTTGAGGTTC
TTAGCGGGTTTCTTGGATCTGTATGTGGTCTTGAGGGAGCAGTGCAGGTAGCCCCCGCCCACGAGCTTCA
GGGCCATCTGGGCATGGCCTCTCAGGCCGCTGTCAGCGGGGTACAGCATCTCGGTGCTGGCCTCCCAGCC
GAGTGTTTTCTTCTGCATCACAGGGCCGTTGGATGGGAAGTTCACCCCGTTGATCTTGACGTTGTAGATG
AGGCAGCCGTTCTGGAGGCTGGTGTCCTGGGTAGCGGTCAGCACGCCCCCGTCTTCGTATGTGGTGATCC
TCTCCCATGTGAAGCCCTCAGGGAAGGACTGCTTAAAGAAGTCGGGGATGCCCTGGGTGTGGTTGATAAA
GGTTTTGCTGCCGTACATGAAGCTGGTAGCCAGGATGTCGAAGGCGAAGGGGAGAGGGCCGCCCTCGACC
ACCTTGATCTTCATGGTCTGGGTGCCCTCG
