>Addgene plasmid #56052 | tdKatushka2-VSVG-16 | addgene partial sequence | sequence record 133617 | CMV-F 5'-CGCAAATGGGCGGTAGGCGTG-3'
AACCGTCAGATCCGCTAGCGCTACCGGACTCAGATCTCGCCGCCACCATGAAGTGCCTTTTGTACTTAGC
TTTTTTATTCATCGGGGTGAATTGCAAGTTCACCATAGTTTTTCCACACAACCAAAAAGGAAACTGGAAA
AATGTTCCTTCCAATTACCATTATTGCCCGTCAAGCTCAGATTTAAATTGGCATAATGACTTAATAGGCA
CAGCCTTACAAGTCAAAATGCCCAAGAGTCACAAGGCTATTCAAGCAGACGGTTGGATGTGTCATGCTTC
CAAATGGGTCACTACTTGTGATTTCCGCTGGTACGGACCGAAGTATATAACACATTCCATCCGATCCTTC
ACTCCATCTGTAGAACAATGCAAGGAAAGCATTGAACAAACGAAACAAGGAACTTGGCTGAATCCAGGCT
TCCCTCCTCAAAGTTGTGGATATGCAACTGTGACGGATGCTGAAGCAGCGATTGTCCAGGTGACTCCTCA
CCATGTGCTTGTTGATGAATACACAGGAGAATGGGTTGATTCACAGTTCATCAACGGAAAATGCAGCAAT
GACATATGCCCCACTGTCCATAACTCCACAACCTGGCATTCCGACTATAAGGTCAAAGGGCTATGTGATT
CTAACCTCATTTCCATGGACATCACCTCCTTCTCAGAGGACGGAGAGCTATCATCCCTAGGAAAGGAGGG
CACAGGGTTCAGAAGTAACTACTTTGCTTATGAAACCGGAGACAAGGCCTGCAAAATGCAGTACTGCAAG
CATTGGGGAGTCAGACTCCCATCAGGTGTCTGGTTCGAGATGGCTGATAAGGATCTCTTTGCTGCAGCCA
GATTCCC
